Addgene plasmid #15576: GAL 25Q+ProGFPFLAGp303
Depositing lab: Susan Lindquist. Depositing organization: Whitehead Institute for Biomedical Research. Publication: Flanking sequences profoundly alter polyglutamine toxicity in yeast. Duennwald ML, Jagadish S, Muchowski PJ, Lindquist S. Proc Natl Acad Sci U S A. 2006 Jul 18. 103(29):11045-50. 10.1073/pnas.0604547103 PubMed 16832050.
Backbone
  Vector backbone: p303 Gal
  Vector type: Yeast Expression
  Selectable markers: HIS3
Growth in bacteria
  Bacterial resistance: Ampicillin, 100 μg/mL
  Growth temperature: 37°C
  Growth strain: DH5alpha
  Copy number: Low Copy
Gene/Insert
  Gene/Insert name: htt 25Q + Pro (alt name: htt 25Q)
  Species: H. sapiens (human)
  Mutation: Proline-rich region present
  GenBank ID: NM_002111
  Entrez Gene: HTT (a.k.a. HD, IT15, LOMARS)
  Tag / fusion protein: GFP (C terminal on insert); FLAG (C terminal on insert)
  Cloning method: Restriction Enzyme
  Sequencing primers: 5′ Gal1; 3′ EGFP-N
Terms and licenses: Academic/Nonprofit Terms; Industry Terms: Not Available to Industry
Depositor comments: Figure 2, VII in article. Lindquist lab number: 8021
How to cite: GAL 25Q+ProGFPFLAGp303 was a gift from Susan Lindquist (Addgene plasmid # 15576)
