[The description below was written by a language model from this plasmid's Addgene catalogue record.]
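Description:
GAL 25Q+ProGFPFLAGp303 is a yeast expression plasmid built on the p303 Gal backbone. It carries the HIS3 auxotrophic marker for selection in histidine-deficient yeast strains and ampicillin resistance for propagation in E. coli, where it is recorded as low copy. The "303" designation suggests a pRS303-type integrating vector, which lacks a yeast origin and is maintained by insertion into the genome, but the record does not state the mode of maintenance or list any origins of replication. No feature table is provided, so the details here come from the catalogue fields alone.

The insert is a fragment of human huntingtin (HTT) containing a 25-glutamine tract, a length in the non-pathogenic range, with the adjacent proline-rich region retained. The exact boundaries of the fragment are not given. It is fused at its C terminus to GFP and a FLAG epitope; the construct name implies GFP followed by FLAG, though the order is not otherwise confirmed. The backbone name and the Gal1 sequencing primer point to expression from a galactose-inducible GAL1 promoter, which would allow the fusion protein to be switched on by changing the carbon source.

The plasmid belongs to a series made to test how sequences flanking the polyglutamine tract, such as the proline-rich region and the position of epitope tags, affect polyglutamine toxicity in yeast. In that context, a 25Q version most plausibly serves as a short-repeat comparison for expanded polyglutamine variants. GFP allows the protein's localization and aggregation state to be viewed by fluorescence, and FLAG supports immunodetection.
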