>Addgene plasmid #15576 | GAL 25Q+ProGFPFLAGp303 | addgene partial sequence | sequence record 22140 | GAL1 5'-AATATACCTCTATACTTTAACGTC-3'
TGGCGACCCTGGAAAAGCTGATGAAGGCCTTCGAGTCCCTCAAAAGCTTCCAACAGCAGCAACAGCAACA
ACAGCAGCAACAGCAACAACAGCAGCAACAGCAACAACAGCAGCAACAGCAACAACTGCAGCCCGGGGGA
TCCCTGGTGAGCAAGGGCGAGGAGCTGTTCACCGGGGTGGTGCCCATCCTGGTCGAGCTGGACGGCGACG
TAAACGGCCACAAGTTCAGCGTGTCCGGCGAGGGCGAGGGCGATGCCACCTACGGCAAGCTGACCCTGAA
GTTCATCTGCACCACCGGCAAGCTGCCCGTGCCCTGGCCCACCCTCGTGACCACCCTGACCTACGGCGTG
CAGTGCTTCAGCCGCTACCCCGACCACATGAAGCAGCACGACTTCTTCAAGTCCGCCATGCCCGAAGGCT
ACGTCCAGGAGCGCACCATCTTCTTCAAGGACGACGGCAACTACAAGACCCGCGCCGAGGTGAAGTTCGA
GGGCGACACCCTGGTGAACCGCATCGAGCTGAAGGGCATCGACTTCAAGGAGGACGGCAACATCCTGGGG
CACAAGCTGGAGTACAACTACAACAGCCACAACGTCTATATCATGGCCGACAAGCAGAAGAACGGCATCA
AGGTGAACTTCAAGATCCGCCACAACATCGAGGACGGCAGCGTGCAGCTCGCCGACCACTACCAGCAGAA
CACCCCCATCGGCGACGGCCCCGTGCTGCTGCCCGACAACCACTACCTGAGCACCCAGTCCGCCCTGAGC
A
